>Addgene plasmid #154083 | QuasAr-P2A-hKvb1 | addgene full sequence | sequence record 311064 | Addgene NGS Result
GACATTGATTATTGACTAGTTATTAATAGTAATCAATTACGGGGTCATTAGTTCATAGCCCATATATGGA
GTTCCGCGTTACATAACTTACGGTAAATGGCCCGCCTGGCTGACCGCCCAACGACCCCCGCCCATTGACG
TCAATAATGACGTATGTTCCCATAGTAACGCCAATAGGGACTTTCCATTGACGTCAATGGGTGGAGTATT
TACGGTAAACTGCCCACTTGGCAGTACATCAAGTGTATCATATGCCAAGTACGCCCCCTATTGACGTCAA
TGACGGTAAATGGCCCGCCTGGCATTATGCCCAGTACATGACCTTATGGGACTTTCCTACTTGGCAGTAC
ATCTACGTATTAGTCATCGCTATTACCATGGTGATGCGGTTTTGGCAGTACATCAATGGGCGTGGATAGC
GGTTTGACTCACGGGGATTTCCAAGTCTCCACCCCATTGACGTCAATGGGAGTTTGTTTTGGCACCAAAA
TCAACGGGACTTTCCAAAATGTCGTAACAACTCCGCCCCATTGACGCAAATGGGCGGTAGGCGTGTACGG
TGGGAGGTCTATATAAGCAGCGCGTTTTGCCTGTACTGGGTCTCTCTGGTTAGACCAGATCTGAGCCTGG
GAGCTCTCTGGCTAACTAGGGAACCCACTGCTTAAGCCTCAATAAAGCTTGCCTTGAGTGCTTCAAGTAG
TGTGTGCCCGTCTGTTGTGTGACTCTGGTAACTAGAGATCCCTCAGACCCTTTTAGTCAGTGTGGAAAAT
CTCTAGCAGTGGCGCCCGAACAGGGACTTGAAAGCGAAAGGGAAACCAGAGGAGCTCTCTCGACGCAGGA
CTCGGCTTGCTGAAGCGCGCACGGCAAGAGGCGAGGGGCGGCGACTGGTGAGTACGCCAAAAATTTTGAC
TAGCGGAGGCTAGAAGGAGAGAGATGGGTGCGAGAGCGTCAGTATTAAGCGGGGGAGAATTAGATCGCGA
TGGGAAAAAATTCGGTTAAGGCCAGGGGGAAAGAAAAAATATAAATTAAAACATATAGTATGGGCAAGCA
GGGAGCTAGAACGATTCGCAGTTAATCCTGGCCTGTTAGAAACATCAGAAGGCTGTAGACAAATACTGGG
ACAGCTACAACCATCCCTTCAGACAGGATCAGAAGAACTTAGATCATTATATAATACAGTAGCAACCCTC
TATTGTGTGCATCAAAGGATAGAGATAAAAGACACCAAGGAAGCTTTAGACAAGATAGAGGAAGAGCAAA
ACAAAAGTAAGACCACCGCACAGCAAGCGGCCGCTGATCTTCAGACCTGGAGGAGGAGATATGAGGGACA
ATTGGAGAAGTGAATTATATAAATATAAAGTAGTAAAAATTGAACCATTAGGAGTAGCACCCACCAAGGC
AAAGAGAAGAGTGGTGCAGAGAGAAAAAAGAGCAGTGGGAATAGGAGCTTTGTTCCTTGGGTTCTTGGGA
GCAGCAGGAAGCACTATGGGCGCAGCGTCAATGACGCTGACGGTACAGGCCAGACAATTATTGTCTGGTA
TAGTGCAGCAGCAGAACAATTTGCTGAGGGCTATTGAGGCGCAACAGCATCTGTTGCAACTCACAGTCTG
GGGCATCAAGCAGCTCCAGGCAAGAATCCTGGCTGTGGAAAGATACCTAAAGGATCAACAGCTCCTGGGG
ATTTGGGGTTGCTCTGGAAAACTCATTTGCACCACTGCTGTGCCTTGGAATGCTAGTTGGAGTAATAAAT
CTCTGGAACAGATTTGGAATCACACGACCTGGATGGAGTGGGACAGAGAAATTAACAATTACACAAGCTT
AATACACTCCTTAATTGAAGAATCGCAAAACCAGCAAGAAAAGAATGAACAAGAATTATTGGAATTAGAT
AAATGGGCAAGTTTGTGGAATTGGTTTAACATAACAAATTGGCTGTGGTATATAAAATTATTCATAATGA
TAGTAGGAGGCTTGGTAGGTTTAAGAATAGTTTTTGCTGTACTTTCTATAGTGAATAGAGTTAGGCAGGG
ATATTCACCATTATCGTTTCAGACCCACCTCCCAACCCCGAGGGGACCCGACAGGCCCGAAGGAATAGAA
GAAGAAGGTGGAGAGAGAGACAGAGACAGATCCATTCGATTAGTGAACGGATCGGCACTGCGTGCGCCAA
TTCTGCAGACAAATGGCAGTATTCATCCACAATTTTAAAAGAAAAGGGGGGATTGGGGGGTACAGTGCAG
GGGAAAGAATAGTAGACATAATAGCAACAGACATACAAACTAAAGAATTACAAAAACAAATTACAAAAAT
TCAAAATTTTCGGGTTTATTACAGGGACAGCAGAGATCCAGTTTGGTTAATTAACATTATGGCCTTAGGT
CACTTCATCTCCATGGGGTTCTTCTTCTGATTTTCTAGAAAATGAGATGGGGGTGCAGAGAGCTTCCTCA
GTGACCTGCCCAGGGTCACATCAGAAATGTCAGAGCTAGAACTTGAACTCAGATTACTAATCTTAAATTC
CATGCCTTGGGGGCATGCAAGTACGATATACAGAAGGAGTGAACTCATTAGGGCAGATGACCAATGAGTT
TAGGAAAGAAGAGTCCAGGGCAGGGTACATCTACACCACCCGCCCAGCCCTGGGTGAGTCCAGCCACGTT
CACCTCATTATAGTTGCCTCTCTCCAGTCCTACCTTGACGGGAAGCACAAGCAGAAACTGGGACAGGAGC
CCCAGGAGACCAAATCTTCATGGTCCCTCTGGGAGGATGGGTGGGGAGAGCTGTGGCAGAGGCCTCAGGA
GGGGCCCTGCTGCTCAGTGGTGACAGATAGGGGTGAGAAAGCAGACAGAGTCATTCCGTCAGCATTCTGG
GTCTGTTTGGTACTTCTTCTCACGCTAAGGTGGCGGTGTGATATGCACAATGGCTAAAAAGCAGGGAGAG
CTGGAAAGAAACAAGGACAGAGACAGAGGCCAAGTCAACCAGACCAATTCCCAGAGGAAGCAAAGAAACC
ATTACAGAGACTACAAGGGGGAAGGGAAGGAGAGATGAATTAGCTTCCCCTGTAAACCTTAGAACCCAGC
TGTTGCCAGGGCAACGGGGCAATACCTGTCTCTTCAGAGGAGATGAAGTTGCCAGGGTAACTACATCCTG
TCTTTCTCAAGGACCATCCCAGAATGTGGCACCCACTAGCCGTTACCATAGCAACTGCCTCTTTGCCCCA
CTTAATCCCATCCCGTCTGTTAAAAGGGCCCTATAGTTGGAGGTGGGGGAGGTAGGAAGAGCGATGATCA
CTTGTGGACTAAGTTTGTTCGCATCCCCTTCTCCAACCCCCTCAGTACATCACCCTGGGGGAACAGGGTC
CACTTGCTCCTGGGCCCACACAGTCCTGCAGTATTGTGTATATAAGGCCAGGGCAAAGAGGAGCAGGTTT
TAAAGTGAAAGGCAGGCAGGTGTTGGGGAGGCAGTTACCGGGGCAACGGGAACAGGGCGTTTCGGAGGTG
GTTGCCATGGGGACCTGGATGCTGACGAAGGCTCGCGAGGCTGTGAGCAGCCACAGTGCCCTGCTCAGAA
GCCCCAAGCTCGTCAGTCAAGCCGGTTCTCCGTTTGCACTCAGGAGCACGGGCAGGCGAGTGGCCCCTAG
TTCTGGGGGCAGCGGGGGATCCACCATGGTAAGTATCGCTCTGCAGGCTGGTTACGACCTACTGGGTGAC
GGCAGACCTGAAACCCTGTGGCTGGGCATCGGCACTCTGCTGATGCTGATTGGAACCTTCTACTTTCTGG
TCCGCGGATGGGGAGTCACCGATAAGGATGCCCGGGAATATTACGCTGTGACTATCCTGGTGTCCGGAAT
CGCATCCGCCGCATATCTGTCTATGTTCTTTGGTATCGGGCTTACTGAGGTGTCCGTCGGGGGCGAAATG
TTGGATATCTATTATGCCAGGTACGCCCAGTGGCTGTTTACCACCCCACTTCTGCTGCTGCACCTGGCCC
TTCTCGCTAAGGTGGATCGGGTGACCATCGGCACCCTGGTGGGTGTGGACGCCCTGATGATCGTCACTGG
CCTCATCGGAGCCTTGAGCCACACGGCCATAGCCAGATACAGTTGGTGGTTGTTCTCTACAATTTGCATG
ATAGTGGTGCTCTATGTTCTGGCTACATCCCTGCGATCTGCTGCAAAGGAGCGGGGCCCCGAGGTGGCAT
CTACCTTTAACACCCTGACAGCTCTGGTCTTGGTGCTGTGGACCGCTTACCCTATCCTGTGGATCATAGG
CACTGAGGGCGCTGGCGTGGTGGGCCTGGGCATCGAAACTCTGCTGTTTATGGTGTTGGACGTGACTGCC
AAGGTCGGCTTTGGCTTTATCCTGTTGAGATCCCGGGCTATTCTGGGCGACACCGAGGCACCAGAACCCA
GTGCCGGTGCCGATACGTTGATGGTGAGCAAGGGCGAGGAGTATAACATGGCCATCATCAAGGAGTTCAT
GCGCTTCAAGGTGCGCATGGAGGGCTCCGTGAACGGCCACGAGTTCGAGATCGAGGGCGAGGGCGAGGGC
CGCCCCTACGAGGGCTTTCAGACCGCTAAGCTGAAGGTGACCAAGGGTGGCCCCCTGCCCTTCGCCTGGG
ACATCCTGTCCCCTCATTTCACCTACGGCTCCAAGGCCTACGTGAAGCACCCCGCCGACATCCCCGACTA
CTTCAAGCTGTCCTTCCCCGAGGGCTTCAAGTGGGAGCGCGTGATGAACTACGAGGACGGCGGCGTGGTG
ACCGTGACCCAGGACTCCTCCCTGCAGGACGGCGAGTTCATCTACAAGGTGAAGCTGCGCGGCACCAACT
TCCCCTCCGACGGCCCCGTGATGCAGAAGAAGACCATGGGCTGGGAGGCCTCCTCCGAGCGGATGTACCC
CGAGGACGGTGCCCTGAAGGGCAAGATCAAGATGAGGCTGAAGCTGAAGGACGGCGGCCACTACACCTCC
GAGGTCAAGACCACCTACAAGGCCAAGAAGCCCGTGCAGCTGCCCGGCGCCTACATCGTCGACATCAAGT
TGGACATCACCTCCCACAACGAGGACTACACCATCGTGGAACAGTACGAACGCGCCGAGGGCCGCCACTC
CACCGGCGGCATGGACGAGCTGTACAAGAGTAGAATCACAAGCGAAGGCGAGTACATCCCCCTGGATCAA
ATAGACATAAATGTAGGTGGATTTTGTTATGAGAATGAAGAATTCGGAAGCGGAGCTACTAACTTCAGCC
TGCTGAAGCAGGCTGGAGACGTGGAGGAGAACCCTGGACCTATGCAAGTCTCCATAGCCTGCACAGAGCA
CAATTTGAAGAGTCGGAATGGTGAGGACCGACTTCTGAGCAAGCAGAGCTCCACCGCCCCCAATGTGGTG
AACGCAGCCCGGGCCAAATTCCGCACGGTCGCTATCATCGCGCGCAGCCTGGGGACGTTCACGCCTCAGC
ATCACATTTCTCTCAAAGAGTCCACCGCAAAGCAGACTGGCATGAAATATAGGAATCTTGGAAAATCAGG
ACTCAGAGTTTCTTGCTTGGGTCTTGGAACATGGGTGACATTTGGAGGTCAAATTTCAGATGAGGTTGCT
GAACGGCTGATGACCATCGCCTATGAAAGTGGTGTTAACCTCTTTGATACTGCCGAAGTCTATGCTGCTG
GAAAGGCTGAAGTGATTCTGGGGAGCATCATCAAGAAGAAAGGCTGGAGGAGGTCCAGTCTGGTCATAAC
AACCAAACTCTACTGGGGTGGAAAAGCTGAAACAGAAAGAGGGCTGTCAAGAAAGCATATTATTGAAGGA
TTGAAGGGCTCCCTCCAGAGGCTGCAGCTCGAGTATGTGGATGTGGTCTTTGCAAATCGACCGGACAGTA
ACACTCCCATGGAAGAAATTGTCCGAGCCATGACACATGTGATAAACCAAGGCATGGCGATGTACTGGGG
CACCTCGAGATGGAGTGCTATGGAGATCATGGAAGCCTATTCTGTAGCAAGACAGTTCAATATGATCCCA
CCGGTCTGTGAACAAGCTGAGTACCATCTTTTCCAGAGAGAGAAAGTGGAGGTCCAGCTGCCAGAGCTCT
ACCACAAAATAGGTGTTGGCGCAATGACATGGTCTCCACTTGCCTGTGGAATCATCTCAGGAAAATACGG
AAACGGGGTGCCTGAAAGTTCCAGGGCTTCACTGAAGTGCTACCAGTGGTTGAAAGAAAGAATTGTAAGT
GAAGAAGGGAGAAAACAGCAAAACAAGCTAAAAGACCTTTCCCCAATTGCGGAGCGTCTGGGATGCACAC
TACCTCAGCTAGCTGTTGCGTGGTGCCTGAGAAATGAAGGTGTGAGTTCTGTGCTCCTGGGATCATCCAC
TCCTGAACAACTCATTGAAAACCTTGGTGCCATTCAGGTTCTCCCAAAGATGACATCACATGTGGTAAAT
GAGATTGATAACATACTGCGCAACAAGCCCTACAGCAAGAAGGACTATAGATCAACGCGTACGCGGCCGC
TCGAGCAGAAACTCATCTCAGAAGAGGATCTGGCAGCAAATGATATCCTGGATTACAAGGATGACGACGA
TAAGGTTTAAGAATTCGATATCAAGCTTATCGATAATCAACCTCTGGATTACAAAATTTGTGAAAGATTG
ACTGGTATTCTTAACTATGTTGCTCCTTTTACGCTATGTGGATACGCTGCTTTAATGCCTTTGTATCATG
CTATTGCTTCCCGTATGGCTTTCATTTTCTCCTCCTTGTATAAATCCTGGTTGCTGTCTCTTTATGAGGA
GTTGTGGCCCGTTGTCAGGCAACGTGGCGTGGTGTGCACTGTGTTTGCTGACGCAACCCCCACTGGTTGG
GGCATTGCCACCACCTGTCAGCTCCTTTCCGGGACTTTCGCTTTCCCCCTCCCTATTGCCACGGCGGAAC
TCATCGCCGCCTGCCTTGCCCGCTGCTGGACAGGGGCTCGGCTGTTGGGCACTGACAATTCCGTGGTGTT
GTCGGGGAAATCATCGTCCTTTCCTTGGCTGCTCGCCTGTGTTGCCACCTGGATTCTGCGCGGGACGTCC
TTCTGCTACGTCCCTTCGGCCCTCAATCCAGCGGACCTTCCTTCCCGCGGCCTGCTGCCGGCTCTGCGGC
CTCTTCCGCGTCTTCGCCTTCGCCCTCAGACGAGTCGGATCTCCCTTTGGGCCGCCTCCCCGCATCGATA
CCGTCGACCTCGAGACCTAGAAAAACATGGAGCAATCACAAGTAGCAATACAGCAGCTACCAATGCTGAT
TGTGCCTGGCTAGAAGCACAAGAGGAGGAGGAGGTGGGTTTTCCAGTCACACCTCAGGTACCTTTAAGAC
CAATGACTTACAAGGCAGCTGTAGATCTTAGCCACTTTTTAAAAGAAAAGGGGGGACTGGAAGGGCTAAT
TCACTCCCAACGAAGACAAGATATCCTTGATCTGTGGATCTACCACACACAAGGCTACTTCCCTGATTGG
CAGAACTACACACCAGGGCCAGGGATCAGATATCCACTGACCTTTGGATGGTGCTACAAGCTAGTACCAG
TTGAGCAAGAGAAGGTAGAAGAAGCCAATGAAGGAGAGAACACCCGCTTGTTACACCCTGTGAGCCTGCA
TGGGATGGATGACCCGGAGAGAGAAGTATTAGAGTGGAGGTTTGACAGCCGCCTAGCATTTCATCACATG
GCCCGAGAGCTGCATCCGGACTGTACTGGGTCTCTCTGGTTAGACCAGATCTGAGCCTGGGAGCTCTCTG
GCTAACTAGGGAACCCACTGCTTAAGCCTCAATAAAGCTTGCCTTGAGTGCTTCAAGTAGTGTGTGCCCG
TCTGTTGTGTGACTCTGGTAACTAGAGATCCCTCAGACCCTTTTAGTCAGTGTGGAAAATCTCTAGCAGG
GCCCGTTTAAACCCGCTGATCAGCCTCGACTGTGCCTTCTAGTTGCCAGCCATCTGTTGTTTGCCCCTCC
CCCGTGCCTTCCTTGACCCTGGAAGGTGCCACTCCCACTGTCCTTTCCTAATAAAATGAGGAAATTGCAT
CGCATTGTCTGAGTAGGTGTCATTCTATTCTGGGGGGTGGGGTGGGGCAGGACAGCAAGGGGGAGGATTG
GGAAGACAATAGCAGGCATGCTGGGGATGCGGTGGGCTCTATGGCTTCTGAGGCGGAAAGAACCAGCTGG
GGCTCTAGGGGGTATCCCC
[124 nt withheld, positions 8210-8333]
C
[91 nt withheld, positions 8335-8425]
A
[49 nt withheld, positions 8427-8475]
CCTTTGACGTTGGAGTCCACGTTCTTT
[37 nt withheld, positions 8503-8539]
ACCCTATCTCGGTCTATTCTTTTGATTTATAAGGGATTTTGCCGATTTCGGCCTATTGGTTAAAAAATGA
GCTGATTTAACAAAAATTTAACGCGAATTAATTCTGTGGAATGTGTGTCAGTTAGGGTGTGGAAAGTCCC
CAGGCTCCCCAGCAGGCAGAAGTATGCAAAGCATGCATCTCAATTAGTCAGCAACCAGGTGTGGAAAGTC
CCCAGGCTCCCCAGCAGGCAGAAGTATGCAAAGCATGCATCTCAATTAGTCAGCAACCATAGTCCCGCCC
CTAACTCCGCCCATCCCGCCCCTAACTCCGCCCAGTTCCGCCCATTCTCCGCCCCATGGCTGACTAATTT
TTTTTATTTATGCAGAGGCCGAGGCCGCCTCTGCCTCTGAGCTATTCCAGAAGTAGTGAGGAGGCTTTTT
TGGAGGCCTAGGCTTTTGCAAAAAGCTCCCGGGAGCTTGTATATCCATTTTCGGATCTGATCAGCACGTG
TTGACAATTAATCATCGGCATAGTATATCGGCATAGTATAATACGACAAGGTGAGGAACTAAACCATGGC
CAAGTTGACCAGTGCCGTTCCGGTGCTCACCGCGCGCGACGTCGCCGGAGCGGTCGAGTTCTGGACCGAC
CGGCTCGGGTTCTCCCGGGACTTCGTGGAGGACGACTTCGCCGGTGTGGTCCGGGACGACGTGACCCTGT
TCATCAGCGCGGTCCAGGACCAGGTGGTGCCGGACAACACCCTGGCCTGGGTGTGGGTGCGCGGCCTGGA
CGAGCTGTACGCCGAGTGGTCGGAGGTCGTGTCCACGAACTTCCGGGACGCCTCCGGGCCGGCCATGACC
GAGATCGGCGAGCAGCCGTGGGGGCGGGAGTTCGCCCTGCGCGACCCGGCCGGCAACTGCGTGCACTTCG
TGGCCGAGGAGCAGGACTGACACGTGCTACGAGATTTCGATTCCACCGCCGCCTTCTATGAAAGGTTGGG
CTTCGGAATCGTTTTCCGGGACGCCGGCTGGATGATCCTCCAGCGCGGGGATCTCATGCTGGAGTTCTTC
GCCCACCCCAACTTGTTTATTGCAGCTTATAATGGTTACAAATAAAGCAATAGCATCACAAATTTCACAA
ATAAAGCATTTTTTTCACTGCATTCTAGTTGTGGTTTGTCCAAACTCATCAATGTATCTTATCATGTCTG
TATACCGTCGACCTCTAGCTAGAGCTTGGCGTAATCATGGTCATAGCTGTTTCCTGTGTGAAATTGTTAT
CCGCTCACAATTCCACACAACATACGAGCCGGAAGCATAAAGTGTAAAGCCTGGGGTGCCTAATGAGTGA
GCTAACTCACATTAATTGCGTTGCGCTCACTGCCCGCTTTCCAGTCGGGAAACCTGTCGTGCCAGCTGCA
TTAATGAATCGGCCAACGCGCGGGGAGAGGCGGTTTGCGTATTGGGCGCTCTTCCGCTTCCTCGCTCACT
GACTCGCTGCGCTCGGTCGTTCGGCTGCGGCGAGCGGTATCAGCTCACTCAAAGGCGGTAATACGGTTAT
CCACAGAATCAGGGGATAACGCAGGAAAGAACATGTGAGCAAAAGGCCAGCAAAAGGCCAGGAACCGTAA
AAAGGCCGCGTTGCTGGCGTTTTTCCATAGGCTCCGCCCCCCTGACGAGCATCACAAAAATCGACGCTCA
AGTCAGAGGTGGCGAAACCCGACAGGACTATAAAGATACCAGGCGTTTCCCCCTGGAAGCTCCCTCGTGC
GCTCTCCTGTTCCGACCCTGCCGCTTACCGGATACCTGTCCGCCTTTCTCCCTTCGGGAAGCGTGGCGCT
TTCTCATAGCTCACGCTGTAGGTATCTCAGTTCGGTGTAGGTCGTTCGCTCCAAGCTGGGCTGTGTGCAC
GAACCCCCCGTTCAGCCCGACCGCTGCGCCTTATCCGGTAACTATCGTCTTGAGTCCAACCCGGTAAGAC
ACGACTTATCGCCACTGGCAGCAGCCACTGGTAACAGGATTAGCAGAGCGAGGTATGTAGGCGGTGCTAC
AGAGTTCTTGAAGTGGTGGCCTAACTACGGCTACACTAGAAGAACAGTATTTGGTATCTGCGCTCTGCTG
AAGCCAGTTACCTTCGGAAAAAGAGTTGGTAGCTCTTGATCCGGCAAACAAACCACCGCTGGTAGCGGTG
GTTTTTTTGTTTGCAAGCAGCAGATTACGCGCAGAAAAAAAGGATCTCAAGAAGATCCTTTGATCTTTTC
TACGGGGTCTGACGCTCAGTGGAACGAAAACTCACGTTAAGGGATTTTGGTCATGAGATTATCAAAAAGG
ATCTTCACCTAGATCCTTTTAAATTAAAAATGAAGTTTTAAATCAATCTAAAGTATATATGAGTAAACTT
GGTCTGACAGTTACCAATGCTTAATCAGTGAGGCACCTATCTCAGCGATCTGTCTATTTCGTTCATCCAT
AGTTGCCTGACTCCCCGTCGTGTAGATAACTACGATACGGGAGGGCTTACCATCTGGCCCCAGTGCTGCA
ATGATACCGCGAGACCCACGCTCACCGGCTCCAGATTTATCAGCAATAAACCAGCCAGCCGGAAGGGCCG
AGCGCAGAAGTGGTCCTGCAACTTTATCCGCCTCCATCCAGTCTATTAATTGTTGCCGGGAAGCTAGAGT
AAGTAGTTCGCCAGTTAATAGTTTGCGCAACGTTGTTGCCATTGCTACAGGCATCGTGGTGTCACGCTCG
TCGTTTGGTATGGCTTCATTCAGCTCCGGTTCCCAACGATCAAGGCGAGTTACATGATCCCCCATGTTGT
GCAAAAAAGCGGTTAGCTCCTTCGGTCCTCCGATCGTTGTCAGAAGTAAGTTGGCCGCAGTGTTATCACT
CATGGTTATGGCAGCACTGCATAATTCTCTTACTGTCATGCCATCCGTAAGATGCTTTTCTGTGACTGGT
GAGTACTCAACCAAGTCATTCTGAGAATAGTGTATGCGGCGACCGAGTTGCTCTTGCCCGGCGTCAATAC
GGGATAATACCGCGCCACATAGCAGAACTTTAAAAGTGCTCATCATTGGAAAACGTTCTTCGGGGCGAAA
ACTCTCAAGGATCTTACCGCTGTTGAGATCCAGTTCGATGTAACCCACTCGTGCACCCAACTGATCTTCA
GCATCTTTTACTTTCACCAGCGTTTCTGGGTGAGCAAAAACAGGAAGGCAAAATGCCGCAAAAAAGGGAA
TAAGGGCGACACGGAAATGTTGAATACTCATACTCTTCCTTTTTCAATATTATTGAAGCATTTATCAGGG
TTATTGTCTCATGAGCGGATACATATTTGAATGTATTTAGAAAAATAAACAAATAGGGGTTCCGCGCACA
TTTCCCCGAAAAGTGCCACCTGACGTCGACGGATCGGGAGATCTCCCGATCCCCTATGGTGCACTCTCAG
TACAATCTGCTCTGATGCCGCATAGTTAAGCCAGTATCTGCTCCCTGCTTGTGTGTTGGAGGTCGCTGAG
TAGTGCGCGAGCAAAATTTAAGCTACAACAAGGCAAGGCTTGACCGACAATTGCATGAAGAATCTGCTTA
GGGTTAGGCGTTTTGCGCTGCTTCGCGATGTACGGGCCAGATATACGCGTT
Features (pLannotate 1.2.2; 33 found; start..end, strand, type, name):
      1..380     +  enhancer       CMV enhancer: human cytomegalovirus immediate early enhancer
    381..580     +  promoter       CMV promoter: human cytomegalovirus (CMV) immediate early promoter
    598..778     +  LTR            5' LTR (truncated): truncated 5' long terminal repeat (LTR) from HIV-1
    825..950     +  misc_feature   HIV-1 Ψ: packaging signal of human immunodeficiency virus type 1
    934..1297    +  CDS            HIV-1 gag (fragment): gag protein from human immunodeficiency virus 1; gag
   1443..1676    +  misc_feature   RRE: The Rev response element (RRE) of HIV-1 allows for Rev-dependent mRNA export from the nucleus to the cytoplasm.
   2053..2153    +  CDS            Rev (fragment): human immunodeficiency virus 1 (HIV-1) Rev protein; rev; enhances nuclear export of unspliced and incompletely spliced viral mRNAs
   2203..2320    +  misc_feature   cPPT/CTS: central polypurine tract and central termination sequence of HIV-1
   2365..3653    +  promoter       CaMKII promoter: promoter for the mouse calcium/calmodulin-dependent kinase II α subunit
   3666..4424    +  CDS            QuasAr2: achaerhodopsin-3 (Arch) derivative with improved voltage sensitivity (Hochbaum et al., 2014)
   4431..5138    +  CDS            mOrange2: mOrange2 is a basic (constitutively fluorescent) orange fluorescent protein published in 2008, derived from Discosoma sp.. It has high acid sensitivity.
   5292..6494    +  CDS            Kcnab1: KCAB1_RAT - Also known as Kvb1. Experimental evidence at protein level: Swiss-Prot protein existence level 1. Cytoplasmic potassium channel subunit that modulates the characteristics of the channel-forming alpha-subunits. Modulates action potentials via its effect on the pore-forming alpha subunits (Probable). Promotes expression of the pore-forming alpha subunits at the cell membrane, and thereby increases channel activity (By similarity). Mediates closure of delayed rectifier potassium channels by physically obstructing the pore via its N-terminal domain and increases the speed of channel cl
   6561..6585    +  CDS            3xFLAG (fragment): three tandem FLAG® epitope tags
   6591..6615    +  misc_feature   MCS (fragment): pBluescript multiple cloning site
   6615..7203    +  misc_feature   WPRE: woodchuck hepatitis virus posttranscriptional regulatory element
   7140..7721    +  CDS            nef (fragment): NEF_HV1H2 - Experimental evidence at protein level: Swiss-Prot protein existence level 1. Extracellular Nef protein targets CD4(+) T-lymphocytes for apoptosis by interacting with CXCR4 surface receptors. From Human immunodeficiency virus type 1 group M subtype B (isolate HXB2) (HIV-1).
   7728..7908    +  LTR            5' LTR (truncated): truncated 5' long terminal repeat (LTR) from HIV-1
   7940..8164    +  polyA_signal   bGH poly(A) signal: bovine growth hormone polyadenylation signal
   8168..8189    +  promoter       SV40 promoter (fragment): SV40 enhancer and early promoter
   8210..8638    +  rep_origin     f1 ori (sequence partly withheld): f1 bacteriophage origin of replication; arrow indicates direction of (+) strand synthesis
   8652..8981    +  promoter       SV40 promoter: SV40 enhancer and early promoter
   9029..9076    +  promoter       EM7 promoter: synthetic bacterial promoter&nbsp
   9095..9469    +  CDS            BleoR: antibiotic-binding protein; Sh ble from Streptoalloteichus hindustanus; confers resistance to bleomycin, phleomycin, and Zeocin™
   9479..9604    +  CDS            ble (fragment): BLE_KLEPN - Experimental evidence at protein level: Swiss-Prot protein existence level 1. Binding protein with a strong affinity to the bleomycin family of antibiotics. Binds to CL990; an antimitotic-antibiotic compound. From Klebsiella pneumoniae.
   9599..9720    +  polyA_signal   SV40 poly(A) signal: SV40 polyadenylation signal
   9791..9813    -  protein_bind   lac operator (fragment): The lac repressor binds to the lac operator to inhibit transcription in E. coli. This inhibition can be relieved by adding lactose or isopropyl-β-D-thiogalactopyranoside (IPTG). lac repressor encoded by lacI
   9817..9847    -  promoter       lac promoter: promoter for the E. coli lac operon
   9862..9883    -  protein_bind   CAP binding site: CAP binding activates transcription in the presence of cAMP. E. coli catabolite activator protein
   9896..9988    -  CDS            lacI (fragment): lac repressor; lacI; The lac repressor binds to the lac operator to inhibit transcription in E. coli. This inhibition can be relieved by adding lactose or isopropyl-β-D-thiogalactopyranoside (IPTG).
  10171..10759   -  rep_origin     ori: high-copy-number ColE1/pMB1/pBR322/pUC origin of replication
  10930..11790   -  CDS            AmpR: β-lactamase; bla; confers resistance to ampicillin, carbenicillin, and related antibiotics
  11791..11895   -  promoter       AmpR promoter: bla
  11954..12006   -  misc_feature   bom (fragment): basis of mobility region from pBR322
