[The description below was written by a language model from this plasmid's Addgene catalogue record and pLannotate feature annotations shown in this document.]
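Description:
QuasAr-P2A-hKvb1 is a 12,160 bp HIV-1-derived lentiviral transfer plasmid built on the pFCK backbone for neuron-oriented mammalian expression. It is propagated in E. coli through a high-copy ColE1/pUC-type origin with ampicillin selection (AmpR). The backbone also carries an f1 origin and an SV40/EM7-driven BleoR cassette that could provide Zeocin-type selection. The viral portion has the usual layout. A CMV enhancer/promoter is fused to a truncated 5' LTR to drive genomic RNA production in packaging cells. It is followed by the Ψ packaging signal with a gag fragment, the RRE for Rev-dependent export, and the cPPT/CTS. Downstream of the payload sit a WPRE to enhance transcript expression, a second truncated LTR and a bGH polyadenylation signal. Packaging functions must be supplied in trans.

The 2,925 bp payload is transcribed from the mouse CaMKIIα promoter, commonly used to favour expression in excitatory neurons. The open reading frame begins with QuasAr2, an archaerhodopsin-3-derived genetically encoded voltage indicator, followed directly by mOrange2, which presumably serves as a fused fluorescent marker for expression. The construct name indicates a P2A self-cleaving peptide next, although the feature table does not annotate it; it would fall in the gap before the Kvβ1 coding sequence. That sequence is catalogued as human KCNAB1, though the automated annotation matched it to the rat orthologue. KCNAB1 encodes a cytoplasmic auxiliary potassium channel subunit that modulates Kv α-subunit inactivation. It carries a C-terminal myc-Flag tag, of which only a FLAG fragment is annotated. The P2A allows the voltage reporter and Kvβ1 to be made as separate proteins from one transcript. Cells overexpressing Kvβ1 can therefore be identified and their membrane voltage recorded optically, consistent with the associated work on Kvβ1 in synaptic facilitation.
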