Addgene plasmid #154083: QuasAr-P2A-hKvb1
Purpose: Independent expression of QuasAr and human Kvbeta 1 in pFCK vector
Depositing lab: Michael Hoppa. Depositing organization: Dartmouth College and Medical School. Publication: The potassium channel subunit K(v)beta1 serves as a major control point for synaptic facilitation. Cho IH, Panzera LC, Chin M, Alpizar SA, Olveda GE, Hill RA, Hoppa MB. Proc Natl Acad Sci U S A. 2020 Nov 24;117(47):29937-29947. doi: 10.1073/pnas.2000790117. Epub 2020 Nov 9. PubMed 33168717.
Backbone
  Vector backbone: pFCK
  Backbone size w/o insert (bp): 9235
  Total vector size (bp): 12160
  Vector type: Mammalian Expression, Lentiviral
Growth in bacteria
  Bacterial resistance: Ampicillin, 100 μg/mL
  Growth temperature: 37°C
  Growth strain: NEB Stable
  Copy number: Unknown
Gene/Insert
  Gene/Insert name: QuasAr-P2A-human Kvb1
  Species: H. sapiens (human), Synthetic
  Insert size (bp): 2925
  GenBank ID: NM172159.2
  Entrez Gene: KCNAB1 (a.k.a. AKR6A3, KCNA1B, KV-BETA-1, Kvb1.3, hKvBeta3, hKvb3)
  Promoter: CaMKII
  Tag / fusion protein: myc-Flag (C terminal on insert)
  Cloning method: Ligation Independent Cloning
  Sequencing primers: 5′ gcctctttgccccacttaat; 3′ CATAGCGTAAAAGGAGCAACA
Terms and licenses: Academic/Nonprofit Terms; Industry Terms: Not Available to Industry
How to cite: QuasAr-P2A-hKvb1 was a gift from Michael Hoppa (Addgene plasmid # 154083 ; http://n2t.net/addgene:154083 ; RRID:Addgene_154083)
